>Addgene plasmid #31125 | pCMV:GFP(loxP)lacZ | depositor full sequence | sequence record 14287 | Author sequence
CGCCATTCTGCCTGGGGACGTCGGAGCAAGCTTGATTTAGGTGACACTATAGAATACAAGCTACTTGTTC
TTTTTGCAGGATCCATCGATTCCCGGGAATTCAGGCCTCTCGAGCCTCTAGGAACAGTCGACGACACTGC
AGAGACCTACTTCACTAACAACCGGTACAGTTCGAATAACTTCGTATAGCATACATTATACGAAGTTATA
AGCTTGATTTAGGTGACACTATAGAATACAAGCTACTTGTTCTTTTTGCAGGATCCACAGCCACCATGAG
TAAAGGAGAAGAACTTTTCACTGGAGTTGTCCCAATTCTTGTTGAATTAGATGGTGATGTTAATGGGTAC
AAATTTTCTGTCAGTGGAGAGGGTGAAGGTGATGCAACATACGGAAAACTTACCCTTAAATTTATTTGCA
CTACTGGAAAACTACCTGTTCCATGGCCAACACTTGTCACTACTCTCACTTATGGTGTTCAATGCTTTTC
AAGATACCCAGATCATATGAAGCGGCACGACTTCTTCAAGAGCGCCATGCCTGAGGGATACGTGCAGGAG
AGGACCATCTTCTTCAAGGACGACGGGAACTACAAGACACGTGCTGAAGTCAAGTTTGAGGGAGACACCC
TCGTCAACAGGATCGAGCTTAAGGGAATCGATTTCAAGGAGGACGGAAACATCCTCGGCCACAAGTTGGA
ATACAACTACAACTCCCACAACGTATACATCATGGCCGACAAGCAGAAGAACGGCATCAAAGCCAACTTC
AAGACCCGCCACAACATCGAAGACGGCGGCGTGCAACTCGCTGATCATTATCAACAAAATACTCCAATTG
GCGATGACCCTGTCCTTTTACCAGACAACCATTACCTGTCCACACAATCTGCCCTTTCGAAAGATCCCAA
CGAAAAGAGAGACCACATGGTCCTTCTTGAGTTTGTAACAGCTGCTGGGATTACACATGGCATGGATGAA
CTATACAAATAACTCGAGCCTCTAGAGGATCATAATCAGCCATACCACATTTGTAGAGGTTTTACTTGCT
TTAAAAAACCTCCCACACCTCCCCCTGAACCTGAAACATAAAATGAATGCAATTGTTGTTGTTAACTTGT
TTATTGCAGCTTATAATGGTTACAAATAAAGCAATAGCATCACAAATTTCACAAATAAAGCATTTTTTTC
ACTGCATTCTAGTTGTGGTTTGTCCAAACTCATCAATGTATCTTATCATGTCTGGATCCATAACTTCGTA
TAGCATACATTATACGAAGTTATACCGGGCCACCATGGTCGCGAGTAGCTTGGCACTGGCCGTCGTTTTA
CAACGTCGTGACTGGGAAAACCCTGGCGTTACCCAACTTAATCGCCTTGCAGCACATCCCCCTTTCGCCA
GCTGGCGTAATAGCGAAGAGGCCCGCACCGATCGCCCTTCCCAACAGTTGCGCAGCCTGAATGGCGAATG
GCGCTTTGCCTGGTTTCCGGCACCAGAAGCGGTGCCGGAAAGCTGGCTGGAGTGCGATCTTCCTGAGGCC
GATACTGTCGTCGTCCCCTCAAACTGGCAGATGCACGGTTACGATGCGCCCATCTACACCAACGTAACCT
ATCCCATTACGGTCAATCCGCCGTTTGTTCCCACGGAGAATCCGACGGGTTGTTACTCGCTCACATTTAA
TGTTGATGAAAGCTGGCTACAGGAAGGCCAGACGCGAATTATTTTTGATGGCGTTAACTCGGCGTTTCAT
CTGTGGTGCAACGGGCGCTGGGTCGGTTACGGCCAGGACAGTCGTTTGCCGTCTGAATTTGACCTGAGCG
CATTTTTACGCGCCGGAGAAAACCGCCTCGCGGTGATGGTGCTGCGTTGGAGTGACGGCAGTTATCTGGA
AGATCAGGATATGTGGCGGATGAGCGGCATTTTCCGTGACGTCTCGTTGCTGCATAAACCGACTACACAA
ATCAGCGATTTCCATGTTGCCACTCGCTTTAATGATGATTTCAGCCGCGCTGTACTGGAGGCTGAAGTTC
AGATGTGCGGCGAGTTGCGTGACTACCTACGGGTAACAGTTTCTTTATGGCAGGGTGAAACGCAGGTCGC
CAGCGGCACCGCGCCTTTCGGCGGTGAAATTATCGATGAGCGTGGTGGTTATGCCGATCGCGTCACACTA
CGTCTGAACGTCGAAAACCCGAAACTGTGGAGCGCCGAAATCCCGAATCTCTATCGTGCGGTGGTTGAAC
TGCACACCGCCGACGGCACGCTGATTGAAGCAGAAGCCTGCGATGTCGGTTTCCGCGAGGTGCGGATTGA
AAATGGTCTGCTGCTGCTGAACGGCAAGCCGTTGCTGATTCGAGGCGTTAACCGTCACGAGCATCATCCT
CTGCATGGTCAGGTCATGGATGAGCAGACGATGGTGCAGGATATCCTGCTGATGAAGCAGAACAACTTTA
ACGCCGTGCGCTGTTCGCATTATCCGAACCATCCGCTGTGGTACACGCTGTGCGACCGCTACGGCCTGTA
TGTGGTGGATGAAGCCAATATTGAAACCCACGGCATGGTGCCAATGAATCGTCTGACCGATGATCCGCGC
TGGCTACCGGCGATGAGCGAACGCGTAACGCGAATGGTGCAGCGCGATCGTAATCACCCGAGTGTGATCA
TCTGGTCGCTGGGGAATGAATCAGGCCACGGCGCTAATCACGACGCGCTGTATCGCTGGATCAAATCTGT
CGATCCTTCCCGCCCGGTGCAGTATGAAGGCGGCGGAGCCGACACCACGGCCACCGATATTATTTGCCCG
ATGTACGCGCGCGTGGATGAAGACCAGCCCTTCCCGGCTGTGCCGAAATGGTCCATCAAAAAATGGCTTT
CGCTACCTGGAGAGACGCGCCCGCTGATCCTTTGCGAATACGCCCACGCGATGGGTAACAGTCTTGGCGG
TTTCGCTAAATACTGGCAGGCGTTTCGTCAGTATCCCCGTTTACAGGGCGGCTTCGTCTGGGACTGGGTG
GATCAGTCGCTGATTAAATATGATGAAAACGGCAACCCGTGGTCGGCTTACGGCGGTGATTTTGGCGATA
CGCCGAACGATCGCCAGTTCTGTATGAACGGTCTGGTCTTTGCCGACCGCACGCCGCATCCAGCGCTGAC
GGAAGCAAAACACCAGCAGCAGTTTTTCCAGTTCCGTTTATCCGGGCAAACCATCGAAGTGACCAGCGAA
TACCTGTTCCGTCATAGCGATAACGAGCTCCTGCACTGGATGGTGGCGCTGGATGGTAAGCCGCTGGCAA
GCGGTGAAGTGCCTCTGGATGTCGCTCCACAAGGTAAACAGTTGATTGAACTGCCTGAACTACCGCAGCC
GGAGAGCGCCGGGCAACTCTGGCTCACAGTACGCGTAGTGCAACCGAACGCGACCGCATGGTCAGAAGCC
GGGCACATCAGCGCCTGGCAGCAGTGGCGTCTGGCGGAAAACCTCAGTGTGACGCTCCCCGCCGCGTCCC
ACGCCATCCCGCATCTGACCACCAGCGAAATGGATTTTTGCATCGAGCTGGGTAATAAGCGTTGGCAATT
TAACCGCCAGTCAGGCTTTCTTTCACAGATGTGGATTGGCGATAAAAAACAACTGCTGACGCCGCTGCGC
GATCAGTTCACCCGTGCACCGCTGGATAACGACATTGGCGTAAGTGAAGCGACCCGCATTGACCCTAACG
CCTGGGTCGAACGCTGGAAGGCGGCGGGCCATTACCAGGCCGAAGCAGCGTTGTTGCAGTGCACGGCAGA
TACACTTGCTGATGCGGTGCTGATTACGACCGCTCACGCGTGGCAGCATCAGGGGAAAACCTTATTTATC
AGCCGGAAAACCTACCGGATTGATGGTAGTGGTCAAATGGCGATTACCGTTGATGTTGAAGTGGCGAGCG
ATACACCGCATCCGGCGCGGATTGGCCTGAACTGCCAGCTGGCGCAGGTAGCAGAGCGGGTAAACTGGCT
CGGATTAGGGCCGCAAGAAAACTATCCCGACCGCCTTACTGCCGCCTGTTTTGACCGCTGGGATCTGCCA
TTGTCAGACATGTATACCCCGTACGTCTTCCCGAGCGAAAACGGTCTGCGCTGCGGGACGCGCGAATTGA
ATTATGGCCCACACCAGTGGCGCGGCGACTTCCAGTTCAACATCAGCCGCTACAGTCAACAGCAACTGAT
GGAAACCAGCCATCGCCATCTGCTGCACGCGGAAGAAGGCACATGGCTGAATATCGACGGTTTCCATATG
GGGATTGGTGGCGACGACTCCTGGAGCCCGTCAGTATCGGCGGAATTCCAGCTGAGCGCCGGTCGCTACC
ATTACCAGTTGGTCTGGTGTCAAAAATAATAATAACCGGGCAGGGGGGATCTTTGTGAAGGAACCTTACT
TCTGTGGTGTGACATAATTGGACAAACTACCTACAGAGATTTAAAGCTCTAAGGTAAATATAAAATTTTT
AAGTGTATAATGTGTTAAACTACTGATTCTAATTGTTTGTGTATTTTAGATTCCAACCTATGGAACTGAT
GAATGGGAGCAGTGGTGGAATGCCAGATCCAGACATGATAAGATACATTGATGAGTTTGGACAAACCACA
ACTAGAATGCAGTGAAAAAAATGCTTTATTTGTGAAATTTGTGATGCTATTGCTTTATTTGTAACCATTA
TAAGCTGCAATAAACAAGTTAACAACAACAATTGCATTCATTTTATGTTTCAGGTTCAGGGGGAGGTGTG
GGAGGTTTTTTAAAGCAAGTAAAACCTCTACAAATGTGGTATGGCTGATTATGATCTGCGGCCGCGGCGC
CAATGCATTGGGCCCGGTACCCAGCTTTTGTTCCCTTTAGTGAGGGTTAATTGCGCGCTTGGCGTAATCA
TGGTCATAGCTGTTTCCTGTGTGAAATTGTTATCCGCTCACAATTCCACACAACATACGAGCCGGAAGCA
TAAAGTGTAAAGCCTGGGGTGCCTAATGAGTGAGCTAACTCACATTAATTGCGTTGCGCTCACTGCCCGC
TTTCCAGTCGGGAAACCTGTCGTGCCAGCTGCATTAATGAATCGGCCAACGCGCGGGGAGAGGCGGTTTG
CGTATTGGGCGCTCTTCCGCTTCCTCGCTCACTGACTCGCTGCGCTCGGTCGTTCGGCTGCGGCGAGCGG
TATCAGCTCACTCAAAGGCGGTAATACGGTTATCCACAGAATCAGGGGATAACGCAGGAAAGAACATGTG
AGCAAAAGGCCAGCAAAAGGCCAGGAACCGTAAAAAGGCCGCGTTGCTGGCGTTTTTCCATAGGCTCCGC
CCCCCTGACGAGCATCACAAAAATCGACGCTCAAGTCAGAGGTGGCGAAACCCGACAGGACTATAAAGAT
ACCAGGCGTTTCCCCCTGGAAGCTCCCTCGTGCGCTCTCCTGTTCCGACCCTGCCGCTTACCGGATACCT
GTCCGCCTTTCTCCCTTCGGGAAGCGTGGCGCTTTCTCATAGCTCACGCTGTAGGTATCTCAGTTCGGTG
TAGGTCGTTCGCTCCAAGCTGGGCTGTGTGCACGAACCCCCCGTTCAGCCCGACCGCTGCGCCTTATCCG
GTAACTATCGTCTTGAGTCCAACCCGGTAAGACACGACTTATCGCCACTGGCAGCAGCCACTGGTAACAG
GATTAGCAGAGCGAGGTATGTAGGCGGTGCTACAGAGTTCTTGAAGTGGTGGCCTAACTACGGCTACACT
AGAAGGACAGTATTTGGTATCTGCGCTCTGCTGAAGCCAGTTACCTTCGGAAAAAGAGTTGGTAGCTCTT
GATCCGGCAAACAAACCACCGCTGGTAGCGGTGGTTTTTTTGTTTGCAAGCAGCAGATTACGCGCAGAAA
AAAAGGATCTCAAGAAGATCCTTTGATCTTTTCTACGGGGTCTGACGCTCAGTGGAACGAAAACTCACGT
TAAGGGATTTTGGTCATGAGATTATCAAAAAGGATCTTCACCTAGATCCTTTTAAATTAAAAATGAAGTT
TTAAATCAATCTAAAGTATATATGAGTAAACTTGGTCTGACAGTTACCAATGCTTAATCAGTGAGGCACC
TATCTCAGCGATCTGTCTATTTCGTTCATCCATAGTTGCCTGACTCCCCGTCGTGTAGATAACTACGATA
CGGGAGGGCTTACCATCTGGCCCCAGTGCTGCAATGATACCGCGAGACCCACGCTCACCGGCTCCAGATT
TATCAGCAATAAACCAGCCAGCCGGAAGGGCCGAGCGCAGAAGTGGTCCTGCAACTTTATCCGCCTCCAT
CCAGTCTATTAATTGTTGCCGGGAAGCTAGAGTAAGTAGTTCGCCAGTTAATAGTTTGCGCAACGTTGTT
GCCATTGCTACAGGCATCGTGGTGTCACGCTCGTCGTTTGGTATGGCTTCATTCAGCTCCGGTTCCCAAC
GATCAAGGCGAGTTACATGATCCCCCATGTTGTGCAAAAAAGCGGTTAGCTCCTTCGGTCCTCCGATCGT
TGTCAGAAGTAAGTTGGCCGCAGTGTTATCACTCATGGTTATGGCAGCACTGCATAATTCTCTTACTGTC
ATGCCATCCGTAAGATGCTTTTCTGTGACTGGTGAGTACTCAACCAAGTCATTCTGAGAATAGTGTATGC
GGCGACCGAGTTGCTCTTGCCCGGCGTCAATACGGGATAATACCGCGCCACATAGCAGAACTTTAAAAGT
GCTCATCATTGGAAAACGTTCTTCGGGGCGAAAACTCTCAAGGATCTTACCGCTGTTGAGATCCAGTTCG
ATGTAACCCACTCGTGCACCCAACTGATCTTCAGCATCTTTTACTTTCACCAGCGTTTCTGGGTGAGCAA
AAACAGGAAGGCAAAATGCCGCAAAAAAGGGAATAAGGGCGACACGGAAATGTTGAATACTCATACTCTT
CCTTTTTCAATATTATTGAAGCATTTATCAGGGTTATTGTCTCATGAGCGGATACATATTTGAATGTATT
TAGAAAAATAAACAAATAGGGGTTCCGCGCACATTTCCCCGAAAAGTGCCACCTAAATTGTAAGCGTTAA
TATTTTGTTAAAATTCGCGTTAAATTTTTGTTAAATCAGCTCATTTTTTAACCAATAGGCCGAAATCGGC
AAAATCCCTTATAAATCAAAAGAATAGACCGAGATAGGGT
[37 nt withheld, positions 7181-7217]
AAAGAACGTGGACTCCAACGTCAAAGG
[49 nt withheld, positions 7245-7293]
T
[91 nt withheld, positions 7295-7385]
G
[124 nt withheld, positions 7387-7510]
CCCATTCGCCATTCAGGCTGCGCAACTGTTGGGAAGGGCGATCGGTGCGGGCCTCTTCGCTATTACGCCA
GTCGACCATAGCCAATTCAATATGGCGTATATGGACTCATGCCAATTCAATATGGTGGATCTGGACCTGT
GCCAATTCAATATGGCGTATATGGACTCGTGCCAATTCAATATGGTGGATCTGGACCCCAGCCAATTCAA
TATGGCGGACTTGGCACCATGCCAATTCAATATGGCGGACTTGGCACTGTGCCAACTGGGGAGGGGTCTA
CTTGGCACGGTGCCAAGTTTGAGGAGGGGTCTTGGCCCTGTGCCAAGTCCGCCATATTGAATTGGCATGG
TGCCAATAATGGCGGCCATATTGGCTATATGCCAGGATCAATATATAGGCAATATCCAATATGGCCCTAT
GCCAATATGGCTATTGGCCAGGTTCAATACTATGTATTGGCCCTATGCCATATAGTATTCCATATATGGG
TTTTCCTATTGACGTAGATAGCCCCTCCCAATGGGCGGTCCCATATACCATATATGGGGCTTCCTAATAC
CGCCCATAGCCACTCCCCCATTGACGTCAATGGTCTCTATATATGGTCTTTCCTATTGACGTCATATGGG
CGGTCCTATTGACGTATATGGCGCCTCCCCCATTGACGTCAATTACGGTAAATGGCCCGCCTGGCTCAAT
GCCCATTGACGTCAATAGGACCACCCACCATTGACGTCAATGGGATGGCTCATTGCCCATTCATATCCGT
TCTCACGCCCCCTATTGACGTCAATGACGGTAAATGGCCCACTTGGCAGTACATCAATATCTATTAATAG
TAACTTGGCAAGTACATTACTATTGGAAGTACGCCAGGGTACATTGGCAGTACTCCCATTGACGTCAATG
GCGGTAAATGGCCCGCGATGGCTGCCAAGTACATCCCCATTGACGTCAATGGGGAGGGGCAATGACGCAA
ATGGGCGTTCCATTGACGTAAATGGGCGGTAGGCGTGCCTAATGGGAGGTCTATATAAGCAATGCTCGTT
TAGGGAAC
Features (pLannotate 1.2.2; 23 found; start..end, strand, type, name):
     35..53      +  promoter       SP6 promoter: promoter for bacteriophage SP6 RNA polymerase
    176..209     +  protein_bind   loxP: Cre-mediated recombination occurs in the 8-bp core sequence (GCATACAT). Cre recombinase
    217..235     +  promoter       SP6 promoter: promoter for bacteriophage SP6 RNA polymerase
    276..992     +  CDS            mgfp5: GFP with folding enhancement mutations; mgfp5; suitable for expression in plants due to removal of a cryptic intron
   1008..1091    +  CDS            large T antigen (fragment): large T antigen from SV40 (simian virus 40)
   1114..1248    +  polyA_signal   SV40 poly(A) signal: SV40 polyadenylation signal
   1250..1283    +  protein_bind   loxP: Cre-mediated recombination occurs in the 8-bp core sequence (GCATACAT). Cre recombinase
   1322..4369    +  CDS            lacZ: β-galactosidase; lacZ
   4388..4462    +  CDS            small t antigen (fragment): SV40 (simian virus 40) small t antigen
   4464..4529    +  intron         small t intron: SV40 (simian virus 40) small t antigen intron
   4576..4710    -  polyA_signal   SV40 poly(A) signal: SV40 polyadenylation signal
   4733..4816    -  CDS            large T antigen (fragment): large T antigen from SV40 (simian virus 40)
   4864..4882    -  promoter       T3 promoter: promoter for bacteriophage T3 RNA polymerase
   4927..4943    -  protein_bind   lac operator: The lac repressor binds to the lac operator to inhibit transcription in E. coli. This inhibition can be relieved by adding lactose or isopropyl-β-D-thiogalactopyranoside (IPTG). lac repressor encoded by lacI
   4951..4981    -  promoter       lac promoter: promoter for the E. coli lac operon
   4996..5017    -  protein_bind   CAP binding site: CAP binding activates transcription in the presence of cAMP. E. coli catabolite activator protein
   5030..5122    -  CDS            lacI (fragment): lac repressor; lacI; The lac repressor binds to the lac operator to inhibit transcription in E. coli. This inhibition can be relieved by adding lactose or isopropyl-β-D-thiogalactopyranoside (IPTG).
   5305..5893    -  rep_origin     ori: high-copy-number ColE1/pMB1/pBR322/pUC origin of replication
   6064..6924    -  CDS            AmpR: β-lactamase; bla; confers resistance to ampicillin, carbenicillin, and related antibiotics
   6925..7029    -  promoter       AmpR promoter: bla
   7082..7510    -  rep_origin     f1 ori (sequence partly withheld): f1 bacteriophage origin of replication; arrow indicates direction of (+) strand synthesis
   7515..7581    -  CDS            lacZα (fragment): LacZα fragment of β-galactosidase; lacZ fragment
   7584..8568    +  promoter       CMV IE94 promoter: enhancer/promoter region of simian cytomegalovirus major immediate early transcription unit IE94
