[The description below was written by a language model from this plasmid's Addgene catalogue record and pLannotate feature annotations shown in this document.]
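Description:
pCMV:GFP(loxP)lacZ is a Cre recombinase reporter plasmid built on the pCS2+ expression backbone, catalogued as a mammalian expression, Cre/lox vector and, judging by the title of the associated publication, used to test recombinase function in Xenopus embryos. It is propagated in E. coli as a high-copy plasmid through a ColE1/pUC-type origin, with ampicillin selection from the β-lactamase gene. An f1 origin is also present, along with lac promoter/operator remnants and a T3 promoter carried over from the backbone.

The roughly 4.7 kb payload sits downstream of the simian cytomegalovirus IE94 enhancer/promoter, which on the circular map reads across the sequence numbering origin into the cassette. Transcription first meets a loxP site, then a GFP coding sequence (annotated as the folding-enhanced mgfp5 variant) followed by an SV40 polyadenylation signal and a second loxP site in the same orientation. Beyond this floxed unit lies the full-length lacZ gene encoding β-galactosidase, followed by SV40 small t intron sequence and SV40 late-region sequence containing a polyadenylation signal that is annotated on the opposite strand.

Before recombination, the promoter drives GFP and the intervening polyadenylation signal terminates the transcript, so lacZ stays silent. Cre excises the GFP-poly(A) segment between the directly repeated loxP sites, placing lacZ under the CMV promoter. Cells therefore switch from green fluorescence to β-galactosidase activity, as the depositor comment summarises.

SP6 promoter sequences are annotated both upstream of the first loxP site and inside the floxed region; these could in principle support in vitro transcription, though the record does not describe such use.
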