Addgene plasmid #31125: pCMV:GFP(loxP)lacZ
Depositing lab: Gerhart Ryffel. Depositing organization: Universitaetsklinikum Essen. Publication: FLP and Cre recombinase function in Xenopus embryos. Werdien D, Peiler G, Ryffel GU. Nucleic Acids Res. 2001 Jun 1. 29(11):E53-3. 10.1093/nar/29.11.e53 PubMed 11376165.
Backbone
  Vector backbone: pCS2+
  Backbone size w/o insert (bp): 4100
  Vector type: Mammalian Expression, Cre/Lox
Growth in bacteria
  Bacterial resistance: Ampicillin, 100 μg/mL
  Growth temperature: 37°C
  Growth strain: DH5alpha
  Copy number: High Copy
Gene/Insert
  Gene/Insert name: GFP(loxP)lacZ
  Insert size (bp): 4700
  Cloning method: Restriction Enzyme; 5′ cloning site HindIII (destroyed during cloning); 3′ cloning site NotI (not destroyed)
  Sequencing primers: 5′ n/a
Terms and licenses: Academic/Nonprofit Terms; Industry Terms: Not Available to Industry
Depositor comments: Cre reporter: from green protein fluorescence to lacZ
How to cite: pCMV:GFP(loxP)lacZ was a gift from Gerhart Ryffel (Addgene plasmid # 31125 ; http://n2t.net/addgene:31125 ; RRID:Addgene_31125)
