>Addgene plasmid #31125 | pCMV:GFP(loxP)lacZ | addgene partial sequence | sequence record 37098 | GFP-F 5'-GGTCCTTCTTGAGTTTGTAAC-3'
GTNTGGCAGGAGACTATACAAATAACTCGAGCCTCTAGAGGATCATAATCAGCCATACCACATTTGTAGA
GGTTTTACTTGCTTTAAAAAACCTCCCACACCTCCCCCTGAACCTGAAACATAAAATGAATGCAATTGTT
GTTGTTAACTTGTTTATTGCAGCTTATAATGGTTACAAATAAAGCAATAGCATCACAAATTTCACAAATA
AAGCATTTTTTTCACTGCATTCTAGTTGTGGTTTGTCCAAACTCATCAATGTATCTTATCATGTCTGGAT
CCATAACTTCGTATAGCATACATTATACGAAGTTATACCGGGCCACCATGGTCGCGAGTAGCTTGGCACT
GGCCGTCGTTTTACAACGTCGTGACTGGGAAAACCCTGGCGTTACCCAACTTAATCGCCTTGCAGCACAT
CCCCCTTTCGCCAGCTGGCGTAATAGCGAAGAGGCCCGCACCGATCGCCCTTCCCAACAGTTGCGCAGCC
TGAATGGCGAATGGCGCTTTGCCTGGTTTCCGGCACCAGAAGCGGTGCCGGAAAGCTGGCTGGAGTGCGA
TCTTCCTGAGGCCGATACTGTCGTCGTCCCCTCAAACTGGCAGATGCACGGTTACGATGCGCCCATCTAC
ACCAACGTGACCTATCCCATTACGGTCAATCCGCCGTTTGTTCCCACGGAGAATCCGACGGGTTGTTACT
CGCTCACATTTAATGTTGATGAAAGCTGGCTACAGGAAGGCCAGACGCGAATTATTTTTGATGGCGTTAA
CTCGGCGTTTCATCTGTGGTGCAACGGGCGCTGGGTCGGTTACGGCCAGGACAGTCGTTTGCCGTCTGAA
TTTGACCTGAGCGCATTTTTACGCGCCGGAGAAAACCGCCTCGCGGTGATGGTGCTGCGCT
